>Addgene plasmid #121011 | C109m | addgene full sequence | sequence record 236323 | Addgene NGS Result
CTAAGAAACCATTATTATCATGACATTAACCTATAAAAATAGGCGTATCACGAGGCAGAATTTCAGATAA
AAAAAATCCTTAGCTTTCGCTAAGGATGATTTCTGGAATTCGCGGCCGCTTCTAGAGACTAGTGGGTCTC
AAATGTCTAAAAAAATCAAACTGCCGATCTTCCAGATCCGTGGTTCTTTCATCGTTCCGGGTATCAAAGA
AAACCTGGAAGTTGGTCGTAAAAACACCCTGGCGTCTGTTAACTACGCGATCAAAAACTCTAACAACCAG
ATGATCGCGATCCCGCAGATCGACGCGTCTGTTGAAAAACCGGAATTCTCTGACCTGCACGAATTCGGTA
TCCTGATCGACTTCGAAGTTATCAAAGAATGGAAAGACAACTCTCTGACCATCTCTACCAACCCGATCCA
GCGTTGCAAAGTTATCTCTTTCTTCGAAAACGAAGATCAGGTTCCGTACGCGGAAGTTGAACTGATCGAA
TCTATCAACGACTTCTCTGACGAAGAACTGAAAGAACTGATCGAAAAAATCTCTGACGCGATCAAAACCA
AAGCGTCTCTGGTTACCAAACAGATCAAACAGCTGATCTCTGGTGAATCTGACGACCTGTCTCTGGCGTT
CGACTCTATCATGTTCAAACTGGCGCCGTCTAAAATCCTGACCAACCCGGAATACATCACCTCTCCGTCT
CTGAAAACCCGTTGGTCTATCATCGAAAAAATCATCTTCGCGGAAGATGGTATCATCACCCGTAACGCGG
AATCTATCGACGCGGCGCGTCAGAAAAACGAAATCGAACAGGAACTGAACCACAAACTGAAAGAAAAAAT
GGACAAACAGCAGAAAGAATACTACCTGCGTGAAAAAATGCGTATCATCAAAGACGAACTGGAAGATGAA
GATGACTCTGACGACTCTTCTCTGGAAAAATACAAAGAACGTCTGGCGAAAGAACCGTTCCCGGAAGAAG
TTAAACGTAAAATCATGGCGTCTATCAAACGTGTTGAAGCGCTGCAGTCTGGTACCCCGGAATGGAACAC
CGAAAAAAACTACATCGACTGGATGATGTCTATCCCGTGGTGGGAAGAAACCGAAGATCTGACCGACCTG
AAATACGCGAAAAAAATCCTGGACAAACACCACTACGGTATGAAAAAAGTTAAAGAACGTATCATCGAAT
ACCTGGCGGTTAAAACCAAAACCAAATCTCTGAAAGCGCCGATCATCACCCTGGTTGGTCCGCCGGGTGT
TGGTAAAACCTCTCTGGCGAAATCTATCGCGGAAGCGGTTGGTAAAAACTTCGTTAAAGTTTCTCTGGGT
GGTGTTAAAGACGAATCTGAAATCCGTGGTCACCGTAAAACCTACGTTGGTTCTATGCCGGGTCGTATCA
TCCAGACCATGAAACGTGCGAAAGTTAAAAACCCGCTGTTCCTGCTGGACGAAATCGACAAAATGGCGTC
TGACCACCGTGGTGACCCGGCGTCTGCGATGCTGGAAGTTCTGGACCCGGAACAGAACAAAGAATTCTCT
GACCACTACATCGAAGAACCGTACGACCTGTCTCAGGTTATGTTCATCGCGACCGCGAACTACCCGGAAG
ATATCCCGGAAGCGCTGTACGACCGTATGGAAATCATCAACCTGTCCTCTTACACCGAAATCGAAAAAGT
TAAAATCGCGCAGGACTACCTGGTTCCGAAAGCGATCGAACAGCACGAACTGACCTCTGAAGAAATCTCT
TTCACCGAAGGTGCGATCAACGAAATCATCAAATACTACACCCGTGAAGCGGGTGTTCGTCAGCTGGAAC
GTCACATCAACTCTATCATCCGTAAATACATCGTTAAAAACCTGAACGGTGAAATGGACAAAATCGTTAT
CGACGAAAAACAGGTTAACGACCTGCTGGGTAAACGTATCTTCGACCACACCGAAAAACAGGAAGAATCT
CAGATCGGTGTTGTTACCGGTCTGGCGTACACCCAGTTCGGTGGTGACATCCTGCCGATCGAAGTTTCTC
TGTACCCGGGTAAAGGTAACCTGATCCTGACCGGTAAACTGGGTGAAGTTATGAAAGAATCTGCGACCAT
CGCGCTGACCTACGTTAAATCTAACTTCGAAAAATTCGGTGTTGACAAAAAAGTTTTCGAAGAAAACGAC
ATCCACGTTCACGTTCCGGAAGGTGCGGTTCCGAAAGACGGTCCGTCTGCGGGTATCACCATCACCACCG
CGCTGATCTCTGCGCTGTCTGACAAACCGGTTTCTAAAGAAATCGGTATGACCGGTGAAATCACCCTGCG
TGGTAACGTTCTGCCGATCGGTGGTCTGCGTGAAAAATCTATCTCTGCGTCTCGTTCTGGTCTGAAAACC
ATCATCATCCCGAAAAAAAACGAACGTGACCTGGACGAAATCCCGGACGAAGTTAAAGCGAAACTGAAAA
TCATCCCGGCGGAAAAATACGAAGAAGTTTTCGCGATCGTTTTCAAAACCAAAGCGGCGAACAAAAACGA
AGAAAACACCAACGAAGTGCCGACCTTTATGCTGAACGCGGGCCAGGCGAACAGAAGACGAGTTTAAAGG
TAGAGACCTACTAGTAGCGGCCGCTGCAGGCTTCCTCGCTCACTGACTCGCTGCGCTCGGTCGTTCGGCT
GCGGCGAGCGGTATCAGCTCACTCAAAGGCGGTAATACGGTTATCCACAGAATCAGGGGATAACGCAGGA
AAGAACATGTGAGCAAAAGGCCAGCAAAAGGCCAGGAACCGTAAAAAGGCCGCGTTGCTGGCGTTTTTCC
ACAGGCTCCGCCCCCCTGACGAGCATCACAAAAATCGACGCTCAAGTCAGAGGTGGCGAAACCCGACAGG
ACTATAAAGATACCAGGCGTTTCCCCCTGGAAGCTCCCTCGTGCGCTCTCCTGTTCCGACCCTGCCGCTT
ACCGGATACCTGTCCGCCTTTCTCCCTTCGGGAAGCGTGGCGCTTTCTCATAGCTCACGCTGTAGGTATC
TCAGTTCGGTGTAGGTCGTTCGCTCCAAGCTGGGCTGTGTGCACGAACCCCCCGTTCAGCCCGACCGCTG
CGCCTTATCCGGTAACTATCGTCTTGAGTCCAACCCGGTAAGACACGACTTATCGCCACTGGCAGCAGCC
ACTGGTAACAGGATTAGCAGAGCGAGGTATGTAGGCGGTGCTACAGAGTTCTTGAAGTGGTGGCCTAACT
ACGGCTACACTAGAAGAACAGTATTTGGTATCTGCGCTCTGCTGAAGCCAGTTACCTTCGGAAAAAGAGT
TGGTAGCTCTTGATCCGGCAAACAAACCACCGCTGGTAGCGGTGGTTTTTTTGTTTGCAAGCAGCAGATT
ACGCGCAGAAAAAAAGGATCTCAAGAAGATCCTTTGATCTTTTCTACGGGGTCTGACGCTCAGTGGAACG
AAAACTCACGTTAAGGGATTTTGGTCATGAGATTATCAAAAAGGATCTTCACCTAGATCCTTTTAAATTA
AAAATGAAGTTTTAAATCAATCTAAAGTATATATGAGTAAACTTGGTCTGACAGTTACCAATGCTTAATC
AGTGAGGCACCTATCTCAGCGATCTGTCTATTTCGTTCATCCATAGTTGCCTGACTCCCCGTCGTGTAGA
TAACTACGATACGGGAGGGCTTACCATCTGGCCCCAGTGCTGCAATGATACCGCGCGACCCACGCTCACC
GGCTCCAGATTTATCAGCAATAAACCAGCCAGCCGGAAGGGCCGAGCGCAGAAGTGGTCCTGCAACTTTA
TCCGCCTCCATCCAGTCTATTAATTGTTGCCGGGAAGCTAGAGTAAGTAGTTCGCCAGTTAATAGTTTGC
GCAACGTTGTTGCCATTGCTACAGGCATCGTGGTGTCACGCTCGTCGTTTGGTATGGCTTCATTCAGCTC
CGGTTCCCAACGATCAAGGCGAGTTACATGATCCCCCATGTTGTGCAAAAAAGCGGTTAGCTCCTTCGGT
CCTCCGATCGTTGTCAGAAGTAAGTTGGCCGCAGTGTTATCACTCATGGTTATGGCAGCACTGCATAATT
CTCTTACTGTCATGCCATCCGTAAGATGCTTTTCTGTGACTGGTGAGTACTCAACCAAGTCATTCTGAGA
ATAGTGTATGCGGCGACCGAGTTGCTCTTGCCCGGCGTCAATACGGGATAATACCGCGCCACATAGCAGA
ACTTTAAAAGTGCTCATCATTGGAAAACGTTCTTCGGGGCGAAAACTCTCAAGGATCTTACCGCTGTTGA
GATCCAGTTCGATGTAACCCACTCGTGCACCCAACTGATCTTCAGCATCTTTTACTTTCACCAGCGTTTC
TGGGTGAGCAAAAACAGGAAGGCAAAATGCCGCAAAAAAGGGAATAAGGGCGACACGGAAATGTTGAATA
CTCATACTCTTCCTTTTTCAATATTATTGAAGCATTTATCAGGGTTATTGTCTCATGAGCGGATACATAT
TTGAATGTATTTAGAAAAATAAACAAATAGGGGTTCCGCGCACATTTCCCCGAAAAGTGCCACCTGACGT
Features (pLannotate 1.2.2; 7 found; start..end, strand, type, name):
     60..103     -  terminator     bacterial terminator: putative bacterial transcription terminator
    106..127     +  misc_feature   BioBrick prefix: BioBrick prefix for parts that do not start with "ATG"
    149..2521    +  CDS            lon: LON_MYCMS - Protein inferred from homology: Swiss-Prot protein existence level 3. ATP-dependent serine protease that mediates the selective degradation of mutant and abnormal proteins as well as certain short- lived regulatory proteins. Required for cellular homeostasis and for survival from DNA damage and developmental changes induced by stress. Degrades polypeptides processively to yield small peptide fragments that are 5 to 10 amino acids long. Binds to DNA in a double-stranded, site-specific manner. From Mycoplasma mycoides subsp. mycoides SC (strain PG1).
   2599..2619    +  misc_feature   BioBrick suffix: universal suffix for all parts
   2796..3384    -  rep_origin     ori: high-copy-number ColE1/pMB1/pBR322/pUC origin of replication
   3555..4415    -  CDS            AmpR: β-lactamase; bla; confers resistance to ampicillin, carbenicillin, and related antibiotics
   4416..4520    -  promoter       AmpR promoter: bla
