[The description below was written by a language model from this plasmid's Addgene catalogue record and pLannotate feature annotations shown in this document.]
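Description:
C109m is a synthetic-biology part plasmid built on the DVA backbone (about 2.1 kb) and intended for MoClo Golden Gate assembly in bacteria. It is propagated in E. coli from a high-copy ColE1/pUC-type origin and selected with ampicillin through a β-lactamase gene driven by its native bla promoter. The sequenced record is 4,550 nt, consistent with the stated backbone plus an insert of roughly 2.45 kb.

The payload is a "CD" position part, which in this MoClo scheme is a coding-sequence module. It encodes mfLon, a Lon-family ATP-dependent serine protease, carrying the pdt3 degradation tag at its C terminus. The automated annotation matches the open reading frame by homology to a Mycoplasma mycoides Lon protein, while the catalogue lists the insert as synthetic. The pdt3 tag itself is not annotated as a separate feature, although it may lie in the short stretch between the end of the lon match and the downstream flanking element. Because pdt tags are recognised by mfLon, attaching one to the protease makes it self-targeting, so the enzyme should limit its own accumulation.

The coding region is flanked by BioBrick prefix and suffix sequences, with a putative bacterial terminator upstream of the prefix that likely insulates the part from read-through. No promoter or ribosome binding site for the insert is annotated, as expected for a part plasmid that is not an expression construct in its own right. These elements would be supplied by neighbouring parts when C109m is combined into a full transcription unit. Such units typically serve engineered circuits that use orthogonal, tunable degradation of pdt-tagged proteins.
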