Addgene plasmid #121011: C109m
Purpose: MoClo golden gate assembly CD part for mfLon-pdt3 (mfLon protease with self-targeting degradation tag pdt3). Please see Supplemental Documents for annotated Genbank file.
Depositing lab: Richard Murray.
Backbone
  Vector backbone: DVA
  Backbone size w/o insert (bp): 2100
  Vector type: Synthetic Biology
Growth in bacteria
  Bacterial resistance: Ampicillin, 100 μg/mL
  Growth temperature: 37°C
  Growth strain: JM109
  Copy number: High Copy
Gene/Insert
  Gene/Insert name: mfLon protease with pdt3 tag
  Species: Synthetic
  Insert size (bp): 2450
  Tag / fusion protein: pdt3 mfLon degradation tag (C terminal on insert)
  Cloning method: Gibson Cloning
  Sequencing primers: 5′ AAATAGGCGTATCACGAGGCA; 3′ TTACCGCCTTTGAGTGAGCTG
Terms and licenses: Academic/Nonprofit Terms; Industry Terms: Not Available to Industry
How to cite: C109m was a gift from Richard Murray (Addgene plasmid # 121011 ; http://n2t.net/addgene:121011 ; RRID:Addgene_121011)
