>Addgene plasmid #121011 | C109m | depositor partial sequence | sequence record 230076 | insert sequence
AATGTCTAAAAAAATCAAACTGCCGATCTTCCAGATCCGTGGTTCTTTCATCGTTCCGGGTATCAAAGAA
AACCTGGAAGTTGGTCGTAAAAACACCCTGGCGTCTGTTAACTACGCGATCAAAAACTCTAACAACCAGA
TGATCGCGATCCCGCAGATCGACGCGTCTGTTGAAAAACCGGAATTCTCTGACCTGCACGAATTCGGTAT
CCTGATCGACTTCGAAGTTATCAAAGAATGGAAAGACAACTCTCTGACCATCTCTACCAACCCGATCCAG
CGTTGCAAAGTTATCTCTTTCTTCGAAAACGAAGATCAGGTTCCGTACGCGGAAGTTGAACTGATCGAAT
CTATCAACGACTTCTCTGACGAAGAACTGAAAGAACTGATCGAAAAAATCTCTGACGCGATCAAAACCAA
AGCGTCTCTGGTTACCAAACAGATCAAACAGCTGATCTCTGGTGAATCTGACGACCTGTCTCTGGCGTTC
GACTCTATCATGTTCAAACTGGCGCCGTCTAAAATCCTGACCAACCCGGAATACATCACCTCTCCGTCTC
TGAAAACCCGTTGGTCTATCATCGAAAAAATCATCTTCGCGGAAGATGGTATCATCACCCGTAACGCGGA
ATCTATCGACGCGGCGCGTCAGAAAAACGAAATCGAACAGGAACTGAACCACAAACTGAAAGAAAAAATG
GACAAACAGCAGAAAGAATACTACCTGCGTGAAAAAATGCGTATCATCAAAGACGAACTGGAAGATGAAG
ATGACTCTGACGACTCTTCTCTGGAAAAATACAAAGAACGTCTGGCGAAAGAACCGTTCCCGGAAGAAGT
TAAACGTAAAATCATGGCGTCTATCAAACGTGTTGAAGCGCTGCAGTCTGGTACCCCGGAATGGAACACC
GAAAAAAACTACATCGACTGGATGATGTCTATCCCGTGGTGGGAAGAAACCGAAGATCTGACCGACCTGA
AATACGCGAAAAAAATCCTGGACAAACACCACTACGGTATGAAAAAAGTTAAAGAACGTATCATCGAATA
CCTGGCGGTTAAAACCAAAACCAAATCTCTGAAAGCGCCGATCATCACCCTGGTTGGTCCGCCGGGTGTT
GGTAAAACCTCTCTGGCGAAATCTATCGCGGAAGCGGTTGGTAAAAACTTCGTTAAAGTTTCTCTGGGTG
GTGTTAAAGACGAATCTGAAATCCGTGGTCACCGTAAAACCTACGTTGGTTCTATGCCGGGTCGTATCAT
CCAGACCATGAAACGTGCGAAAGTTAAAAACCCGCTGTTCCTGCTGGACGAAATCGACAAAATGGCGTCT
GACCACCGTGGTGACCCGGCGTCTGCGATGCTGGAAGTTCTGGACCCGGAACAGAACAAAGAATTCTCTG
ACCACTACATCGAAGAACCGTACGACCTGTCTCAGGTTATGTTCATCGCGACCGCGAACTACCCGGAAGA
TATCCCGGAAGCGCTGTACGACCGTATGGAAATCATCAACCTGTCCTCTTACACCGAAATCGAAAAAGTT
AAAATCGCGCAGGACTACCTGGTTCCGAAAGCGATCGAACAGCACGAACTGACCTCTGAAGAAATCTCTT
TCACCGAAGGTGCGATCAACGAAATCATCAAATACTACACCCGTGAAGCGGGTGTTCGTCAGCTGGAACG
TCACATCAACTCTATCATCCGTAAATACATCGTTAAAAACCTGAACGGTGAAATGGACAAAATCGTTATC
GACGAAAAACAGGTTAACGACCTGCTGGGTAAACGTATCTTCGACCACACCGAAAAACAGGAAGAATCTC
AGATCGGTGTTGTTACCGGTCTGGCGTACACCCAGTTCGGTGGTGACATCCTGCCGATCGAAGTTTCTCT
GTACCCGGGTAAAGGTAACCTGATCCTGACCGGTAAACTGGGTGAAGTTATGAAAGAATCTGCGACCATC
GCGCTGACCTACGTTAAATCTAACTTCGAAAAATTCGGTGTTGACAAAAAAGTTTTCGAAGAAAACGACA
TCCACGTTCACGTTCCGGAAGGTGCGGTTCCGAAAGACGGTCCGTCTGCGGGTATCACCATCACCACCGC
GCTGATCTCTGCGCTGTCTGACAAACCGGTTTCTAAAGAAATCGGTATGACCGGTGAAATCACCCTGCGT
GGTAACGTTCTGCCGATCGGTGGTCTGCGTGAAAAATCTATCTCTGCGTCTCGTTCTGGTCTGAAAACCA
TCATCATCCCGAAAAAAAACGAACGTGACCTGGACGAAATCCCGGACGAAGTTAAAGCGAAACTGAAAAT
CATCCCGGCGGAAAAATACGAAGAAGTTTTCGCGATCGTTTTCAAAACCAAAGCGGCGAACAAAAACGAA
GAAAACACCAACGAAGTGCCGACCTTTATGCTGAACGCGGGCCAGGCGAACAGAAGACGAGTTTAAAGGT
